LOCUS       Exported 8112 bp ds-DNA circular SYN 10-JAN-2023
DEFINITION  Split TEV assays.
ACCESSION   .
VERSION     .
KEYWORDS    pcDNA3_SP-AVPR2-V2R-NTEV-TCS-GV-2xHA
SOURCE      synthetic DNA construct
  ORGANISM  synthetic DNA construct
REFERENCE   1 (bases 1 to 8112)
  TITLE     Wehr Split TEV assay plasmids
REFERENCE   2 (bases 1 to 8112)
  AUTHORS   .
  TITLE     Direct Submission
  JOURNAL   Exported Jan 10, 2023 from SnapGene Server 1.1.58
            http://www.snapgene.com
FEATURES             Location/Qualifiers
     source          1..8112
                     /organism="synthetic DNA construct"
                     /mol_type="other DNA"
     primer_bind     complement(44..63)
                     /label=pRS-marker
                     /note="pRS vectors, use to sequence yeast selectable
                     marker"
     enhancer        235..614
                     /label=CMV enhancer
                     /note="human cytomegalovirus immediate early enhancer"
     promoter        615..818
                     /label=CMV promoter
                     /note="human cytomegalovirus (CMV) immediate early
                     promoter"
     primer_bind     769..789
                     /label=CMV-F
                     /note="Human CMV immediate early promoter, forward primer"
     primer_bind     863..882
                     /label=T7
                     /note="T7 promoter, forward primer"
     promoter        863..881
                     /label=T7 promoter
                     /note="promoter for bacteriophage T7 RNA polymerase"
     protein_bind    899..923
                     /gene="mutant version of attB"
                     /label=attB1
                     /bound_moiety="BP Clonase(TM)"
                     /note="recombination site for the Gateway(R) BP reaction"
     protein_bind    complement(2124..2148)
                     /gene="mutant version of attB"
                     /label=attB2
                     /bound_moiety="BP Clonase(TM)"
                     /note="recombination site for the Gateway(R) BP reaction"
     CDS             2639..2659
                     /codon_start=1
                     /product="tobacco etch virus (TEV) protease recognition and
                     cleavage site"
                     /label=TEV site
                     /translation="ENLYFQG"
     CDS             2666..2695
                     /codon_start=1
                     /product="Myc (human c-Myc proto-oncogene) epitope tag"
                     /label=Myc
                     /translation="EQKLISEEDL"
     CDS             2705..3145
                     /codon_start=1
                     /gene="Saccharomyces cerevisiae GAL4 (truncated)"
                     /product="DNA binding domain of the GAL4 transcriptional
                     activator"
                     /label=GAL4 DNA binding domain
                     /translation="MKLLSSIEQACDICRLKKLKCSKEKPKCAKCLKNNWECRYSPKTK
                     RSPLTRAHLTEVESRLERLEQLFLLIFPREDLDMILKMDSLQDIKALLTGLFVQDNVNK
                     DAVTDRLASVETDMPLTLRQHRISATSSSEESSNKGQRQLTVS"
     CDS             3188..3208
                     /codon_start=1
                     /product="nuclear localization signal of SV40 (simian virus
                     40) large T antigen"
                     /label=SV40 NLS
                     /translation="PKKKRKV"
     CDS             3359..3592
                     /codon_start=1
                     /gene="UL48"
                     /product="transcriptional activation domain of herpes
                     simplex virus protein VP16 (Triezenberg et al., 1988;
                     Cousens et al., 1989)"
                     /label=VP16 AD
                     /translation="APPTDVSLGDELHLDGEDVAMAHADALDDFDLDMLGDGDSPGPGF
                     TPHDSAPYGALDMADFEFEQMFTDALGIDEYGG"
     CDS             3596..3622
                     /codon_start=1
                     /product="HA (human influenza hemagglutinin) epitope tag"
                     /label=HA
                     /translation="YPYDVPDYA"
     CDS             3626..3652
                     /codon_start=1
                     /product="HA (human influenza hemagglutinin) epitope tag"
                     /label=HA
                     /translation="YPYDVPDYA"
     promoter        complement(3665..3683)
                     /label=SP6 promoter
                     /note="promoter for bacteriophage SP6 RNA polymerase"
     primer_bind     complement(3666..3683)
                     /label=SP6
                     /note="SP6 promoter, forward primer"
     primer_bind     complement(3703..3720)
                     /label=BGH-rev
                     /note="Bovine growth hormone terminator, reverse primer.
                     Also called BGH reverse"
     polyA_signal    3709..3933
                     /label=bGH poly(A) signal
                     /note="bovine growth hormone polyadenylation signal"
     rep_origin      3979..4407
                     /direction=RIGHT
                     /label=f1 ori
                     /note="f1 bacteriophage origin of replication; arrow
                     indicates direction of (+) strand synthesis"
     primer_bind     complement(4066..4085)
                     /label=F1ori-R
                     /note="F1 origin, reverse primer"
     primer_bind     4276..4297
                     /label=F1ori-F
                     /note="F1 origin, forward primer"
     primer_bind     complement(4416..4436)
                     /label=pBABE 3'
                     /note="SV40 enhancer, reverse primer for pBABE vectors"
     promoter        4421..4750
                     /label=SV40 promoter
                     /note="SV40 enhancer and early promoter"
     rep_origin      4601..4736
                     /label=SV40 ori
                     /note="SV40 origin of replication"
     primer_bind     4663..4682
                     /label=SV40pro-F
                     /note="SV40 promoter/origin, forward primer"
     CDS             4817..5611
                     /codon_start=1
                     /gene="aph(3')-II (or nptII)"
                     /product="aminoglycoside phosphotransferase from Tn5"
                     /label=NeoR/KanR
                     /note="confers resistance to neomycin, kanamycin, and G418
                     (Geneticin(R))"
                     /translation="MIEQDGLHAGSPAAWVERLFGYDWAQQTIGCSDAAVFRLSAQGRP
                     VLFVKTDLSGALNELQDEAARLSWLATTGVPCAAVLDVVTEAGRDWLLLGEVPGQDLLS
                     SHLAPAEKVSIMADAMRRLHTLDPATCPFDHQAKHRIERARTRMEAGLVDQDDLDEEHQ
                     GLAPAELFARLKARMPDGEDLVVTHGDACLPNIMVENGRFSGFIDCGRLGVADRYQDIA
                     LATRDIAEELGGEWADRFLVLYGIAAPDSQRIAFYRLLDEFF"
     primer_bind     complement(4871..4890)
                     /label=Neo-R
                     /note="Neomycin resistance gene, reverse primer"
     primer_bind     5481..5500
                     /label=Neo-F
                     /note="Neomycin resistance gene, forward primer"
     polyA_signal    5785..5906
                     /label=SV40 poly(A) signal
                     /note="SV40 polyadenylation signal"
     primer_bind     complement(5822..5841)
                     /label=SV40pA-R
                     /note="SV40 polyA, reverse primer"
     primer_bind     5876..5895
                     /label=EBV-rev
                     /note="SV40 polyA terminator, reverse primer"
     primer_bind     complement(5955..5971)
                     /label=M13 rev
                     /note="common sequencing primer, one of multiple similar
                     variants"
     primer_bind     complement(5955..5971)
                     /label=M13 Reverse
                     /note="In lacZ gene. Also called M13-rev"
     primer_bind     complement(5968..5990)
                     /label=M13/pUC Reverse
                     /note="In lacZ gene"
     protein_bind    5979..5995
                     /label=lac operator
                     /bound_moiety="lac repressor encoded by lacI"
                     /note="The lac repressor binds to the lac operator to
                     inhibit transcription in E. coli. This inhibition can be
                     relieved by adding lactose or
                     isopropyl-beta-D-thiogalactopyranoside (IPTG)."
     promoter        complement(6003..6033)
                     /label=lac promoter
                     /note="promoter for the E. coli lac operon"
     protein_bind    6048..6069
                     /label=CAP binding site
                     /bound_moiety="E. coli catabolite activator protein"
                     /note="CAP binding activates transcription in the presence
                     of cAMP."
     primer_bind     complement(6186..6203)
                     /label=L4440
                     /note="L4440 vector, forward primer"
     rep_origin      complement(6357..6945)
                     /direction=LEFT
                     /label=ori
                     /note="high-copy-number ColE1/pMB1/pBR322/pUC origin of
                     replication"
     primer_bind     complement(6437..6456)
                     /label=pBR322ori-F
                     /note="pBR322 origin, forward primer"
     CDS             complement(7116..7976)
                     /codon_start=1
                     /gene="bla"
                     /product="beta-lactamase"
                     /label=AmpR
                     /note="confers resistance to ampicillin, carbenicillin, and
                     related antibiotics"
                     /translation="MSIQHFRVALIPFFAAFCLPVFAHPETLVKVKDAEDQLGARVGYI
                     ELDLNSGKILESFRPEERFPMMSTFKVLLCGAVLSRIDAGQEQLGRRIHYSQNDLVEYS
                     PVTEKHLTDGMTVRELCSAAITMSDNTAANLLLTTIGGPKELTAFLHNMGDHVTRLDRW
                     EPELNEAIPNDERDTTMPVAMATTLRKLLTGELLTLASRQQLIDWMEADKVAGPLLRSA
                     LPAGWFIADKSGAGERGSRGIIAALGPDGKPSRIVVIYTTGSQATMDERNRQIAEIGAS
                     LIKHW"
     primer_bind     7739..7758
                     /label=Amp-R
                     /note="Ampicillin resistance gene, reverse primer"
     promoter        complement(7977..8081)
                     /gene="bla"
                     /label=AmpR promoter
ORIGIN
        1 gacggatcgg gagatctccc gatcccctat ggtgcactct cagtacaatc tgctctgatg
       61 ccgcatagtt aagccagtat ctgctccctg cttgtgtgtt ggaggtcgct gagtagtgcg
      121 cgagcaaaat ttaagctaca acaaggcaag gcttgaccga caattgcatg aagaatctgc
      181 ttagggttag gcgttttgcg ctgcttcgcg atgtacgggc cagatatacg cgttgacatt
      241 gattattgac tagttattaa tagtaatcaa ttacggggtc attagttcat agcccatata
      301 tggagttccg cgttacataa cttacggtaa atggcccgcc tggctgaccg cccaacgacc
      361 cccgcccatt gacgtcaata atgacgtatg ttcccatagt aacgccaata gggactttcc
      421 attgacgtca atgggtggag tatttacggt aaactgccca cttggcagta catcaagtgt
      481 atcatatgcc aagtacgccc cctattgacg tcaatgacgg taaatggccc gcctggcatt
      541 atgcccagta catgacctta tgggactttc ctacttggca gtacatctac gtattagtca
      601 tcgctattac catggtgatg cggttttggc agtacatcaa tgggcgtgga tagcggtttg
      661 actcacgggg atttccaagt ctccacccca ttgacgtcaa tgggagtttg ttttggcacc
      721 aaaatcaacg ggactttcca aaatgtcgta acaactccgc cccattgacg caaatgggcg
      781 gtaggcgtgt acggtgggag gtctatataa gcagagctct ctggctaact agagaaccca
      841 ctgcttactg gcttatcgaa attaatacga ctcactatag ggagacccaa gcttatcaac
      901 aagtttgtac aaaaaagcag gctccaccat gaagacgatc atcgccctga gctacatctt
      961 ctgcctggta ttcgccgact acaaggacga tgatgacgcc agcatcgata tgctcatggc
     1021 gtccaccact tccgctgtgc ctgggcatcc ctctctgccc agcctgccca gcaacagcag
     1081 ccaggagagg ccactggaca cccgggaccc gctgctagcc cgggcagagc tggcgctgct
     1141 ctccatagtc tttgtggctg tggccctgag caatggcctg gtgctggcgg ccctagctcg
     1201 gcggggccgg cggggccact gggcacccat acacgtcttc attggccact tgtgcctggc
     1261 cgacctggcc gtggctctgt tccaagtgct gccccagctg gcctggaagg ccaccgaccg
     1321 cttccgtggg ccagatgccc tgtgtcgggc cgtgaagtat ctgcagatgg tgggcatgta
     1381 tgcctcctcc tacatgatcc tggccatgac gctggaccgc caccgtgcca tctgccgtcc
     1441 catgctggcg taccggcatg gaagtggggc tcactggaac cggccggtgc tagtggcttg
     1501 ggccttctcg ctccttctca gcctgcccca gctcttcatc ttcgcccagc gcaacgtgga
     1561 aggtggcagc ggggtcactg actgctgggc ctgctttgcg gagccctggg gccgtcgcac
     1621 ctatgtcacc tggattgccc tgatggtgtt cgtggcacct accctgggta tcgccgcctg
     1681 ccaggtgctc atcttccggg agattcatgc cagtctggtg ccagggccat cagagaggcc
     1741 tggggggcgc cgcaggggac gccggacagg cagccccggt gagggagccc acgtgtcagc
     1801 agctgtggcc aagactgtga ggatgacgct agtgattgtg gtcgtctatg tgctgtgctg
     1861 ggcacccttc ttcctggtgc agctgtgggc cgcgtgggac ccggaggcac ctctggaagg
     1921 ggcgcccttt gtgctactca tgttgctggc cagcctcaac agctgcacca acccctggat
     1981 ctatgcatct ttcagcagca gcgtgtcctc agagctgcga agcttgctct gctgtgcccg
     2041 gggacgcacc ccacccagcc tgggtcccca agatgagtcc tgcaccaccg ccagctcctc
     2101 cctggccaag gacacttcat cggacccagc tttcttgtac aaagtggttg atggtaccgc
     2161 ccggggacgc accccaccca gcctgggtcc ccaagatgag tcctgcacca ccgccagctc
     2221 ctccctggcc aaggacactt catcggatgt cggaggtgga ggtagcggag gtggaggtag
     2281 cggagagagc ttgtttaagg gaccacgtga ttacaacccg atatcgagca ccatttgtca
     2341 tttgacgaat gaatctgatg ggcacacaac atcgttgtat ggtattggat ttggtccctt
     2401 catcattaca aacaagcact tgtttcgtcg caataatgga acactgttgg tccaatcact
     2461 acatggtgta ttcaaggtca aggacaccac gactttgcaa caacacctca ttgatgggag
     2521 ggacatgatg attattcgca tgcctaagga tttcccacca tttcctcaaa agctgaaatt
     2581 tagagagcca caaagggaag agcgcatatg tcttgtgaca accaacttcc aagctcccga
     2641 gaacctgtac ttccagggtt ctagagaaca gaagctgatc tcagaagagg atctggcccg
     2701 ggccatgaag ctactgtctt ctatcgaaca agcatgcgat atttgccgac ttaaaaagct
     2761 caagtgctcc aaagaaaaac cgaagtgcgc caagtgtctg aagaacaact gggagtgtcg
     2821 ctactctccc aaaaccaaaa ggtctccgct gactagggca catctgacag aagtggaatc
     2881 aaggctagaa agactggaac agctatttct actgattttt cctcgagaag accttgacat
     2941 gattttgaaa atggattctt tacaggatat aaaagcattg ttaacaggat tatttgtaca
     3001 agataatgtg aataaagatg ccgtcacaga tagattggct tcagtggaga ctgatatgcc
     3061 tctaacattg agacagcata gaataagtgc gacatcatca tcggaagaga gtagtaacaa
     3121 aggtcaaaga cagttgactg tatcgccgga attcccgggg atcagcttga taattcgatt
     3181 caccatgccc aagaagaaga ggaaggtggc gtacagccgc gcgcgtacga aaaacaatta
     3241 cgggtctacc atcgagggcc tgctcgatct cccggacgac gacgcccccg aagaggcggg
     3301 gctggcggct ccgcgcctgt cctttctccc cgcgggacac acgcgcagac tgtcgacggc
     3361 ccccccgacc gatgtcagcc tgggggacga gctccactta gacggcgagg acgtcgcgat
     3421 ggcgcatgcc gacgcgctag acgatttcga tctggacatg ttgggggacg gggattcccc
     3481 gggtccggga tttacccccc acgactccgc cccctacggc gctctggata tggccgactt
     3541 cgagtttgag cagatgttta ccgatgccct tggaattgac gagtacggtg ggggctaccc
     3601 atacgatgtt cctgactatg cgggctatcc ctatgacgtc ccggactatg catgagggcc
     3661 ctattctata gtgtcaccta aatgctagag ctcgctgatc agcctcgact gtgccttcta
     3721 gttgccagcc atctgttgtt tgcccctccc ccgtgccttc cttgaccctg gaaggtgcca
     3781 ctcccactgt cctttcctaa taaaatgagg aaattgcatc gcattgtctg agtaggtgtc
     3841 attctattct ggggggtggg gtggggcagg acagcaaggg ggaggattgg gaagacaata
     3901 gcaggcatgc tggggatgcg gtgggctcta tggcttctga ggcggaaaga accagctggg
     3961 gctctagggg gtatccccnn nnnnnnnnnn nnnnnnnnnn nnnnnnnnnn nnnnnnnnnn
     4021 nnnnnnnnnn nnnnnnnnnn nnnnnnnnnn nnnnnnnnnn nnnnnnnnnn nnnnnnnnnn
     4081 nnnnnnnnnn nnnnnnnnnn nncnnnnnnn nnnnnnnnnn nnnnnnnnnn nnnnnnnnnn
     4141 nnnnnnnnnn nnnnnnnnnn nnnnnnnnnn nnnnnnnnnn nnnnnnnnnn nnnnannnnn
     4201 nnnnnnnnnn nnnnnnnnnn nnnnnnnnnn nnnnnnnnnn nnnncctttg acgttggagt
     4261 ccacgttctt taatagtgga ctcttgttcc aaactggaac aacactcaac cctatctcgg
     4321 tctattcttt tgatttataa gggattttgc cgatttcggc ctattggtta aaaaatgagc
     4381 tgatttaaca aaaatttaac gcgaattaat tctgtggaat gtgtgtcagt tagggtgtgg
     4441 aaagtcccca ggctccccag caggcagaag tatgcaaagc atgcatctca attagtcagc
     4501 aaccaggtgt ggaaagtccc caggctcccc agcaggcaga agtatgcaaa gcatgcatct
     4561 caattagtca gcaaccatag tcccgcccct aactccgccc atcccgcccc taactccgcc
     4621 cagttccgcc cattctccgc cccatggctg actaattttt tttatttatg cagaggccga
     4681 ggccgcctct gcctctgagc tattccagaa gtagtgagga ggcttttttg gaggcctagg
     4741 cttttgcaaa aagctcccgg gagcttgtat atccattttc ggatctgatc aagagacagg
     4801 atgaggatcg tttcgcatga ttgaacaaga tggattgcac gcaggttctc cggccgcttg
     4861 ggtggagagg ctattcggct atgactgggc acaacagaca atcggctgct ctgatgccgc
     4921 cgtgttccgg ctgtcagcgc aggggcgccc ggttcttttt gtcaagaccg acctgtccgg
     4981 tgccctgaat gaactgcagg acgaggcagc gcggctatcg tggctggcca cgacgggcgt
     5041 tccttgcgca gctgtgctcg acgttgtcac tgaagcggga agggactggc tgctattggg
     5101 cgaagtgccg gggcaggatc tcctgtcatc tcaccttgct cctgccgaga aagtatccat
     5161 catggctgat gcaatgcggc ggctgcatac gcttgatccg gctacctgcc cattcgacca
     5221 ccaagcgaaa catcgcatcg agcgagcacg tactcggatg gaagccggtc ttgtcgatca
     5281 ggatgatctg gacgaagagc atcaggggct cgcgccagcc gaactgttcg ccaggctcaa
     5341 ggcgcgcatg cccgacggcg aggatctcgt cgtgacccat ggcgatgcct gcttgccgaa
     5401 tatcatggtg gaaaatggcc gcttttctgg attcatcgac tgtggccggc tgggtgtggc
     5461 ggaccgctat caggacatag cgttggctac ccgtgatatt gctgaagagc ttggcggcga
     5521 atgggctgac cgcttcctcg tgctttacgg tatcgccgct cccgattcgc agcgcatcgc
     5581 cttctatcgc cttcttgacg agttcttctg agcgggactc tggggttcga aatgaccgac
     5641 caagcgacgc ccaacctgcc atcacgagat ttcgattcca ccgccgcctt ctatgaaagg
     5701 ttgggcttcg gaatcgtttt ccgggacgcc ggctggatga tcctccagcg cggggatctc
     5761 atgctggagt tcttcgccca ccccaacttg tttattgcag cttataatgg ttacaaataa
     5821 agcaatagca tcacaaattt cacaaataaa gcattttttt cactgcattc tagttgtggt
     5881 ttgtccaaac tcatcaatgt atcttatcat gtctgtatac cgtcgacctc tagctagagc
     5941 ttggcgtaat catggtcata gctgtttcct gtgtgaaatt gttatccgct cacaattcca
     6001 cacaacatac gagccggaag cataaagtgt aaagcctggg gtgcctaatg agtgagctaa
     6061 ctcacattaa ttgcgttgcg ctcactgccc gctttccagt cgggaaacct gtcgtgccag
     6121 ctgcattaat gaatcggcca acgcgcgggg agaggcggtt tgcgtattgg gcgctcttcc
     6181 gcttcctcgc tcactgactc gctgcgctcg gtcgttcggc tgcggcgagc ggtatcagct
     6241 cactcaaagg cggtaatacg gttatccaca gaatcagggg ataacgcagg aaagaacatg
     6301 tgagcaaaag gccagcaaaa ggccaggaac cgtaaaaagg ccgcgttgct ggcgtttttc
     6361 cataggctcc gcccccctga cgagcatcac aaaaatcgac gctcaagtca gaggtggcga
     6421 aacccgacag gactataaag ataccaggcg tttccccctg gaagctccct cgtgcgctct
     6481 cctgttccga ccctgccgct taccggatac ctgtccgcct ttctcccttc gggaagcgtg
     6541 gcgctttctc atagctcacg ctgtaggtat ctcagttcgg tgtaggtcgt tcgctccaag
     6601 ctgggctgtg tgcacgaacc ccccgttcag cccgaccgct gcgccttatc cggtaactat
     6661 cgtcttgagt ccaacccggt aagacacgac ttatcgccac tggcagcagc cactggtaac
     6721 aggattagca gagcgaggta tgtaggcggt gctacagagt tcttgaagtg gtggcctaac
     6781 tacggctaca ctagaagaac agtatttggt atctgcgctc tgctgaagcc agttaccttc
     6841 ggaaaaagag ttggtagctc ttgatccggc aaacaaacca ccgctggtag cggtggtttt
     6901 tttgtttgca agcagcagat tacgcgcaga aaaaaaggat ctcaagaaga tcctttgatc
     6961 ttttctacgg ggtctgacgc tcagtggaac gaaaactcac gttaagggat tttggtcatg
     7021 agattatcaa aaaggatctt cacctagatc cttttaaatt aaaaatgaag ttttaaatca
     7081 atctaaagta tatatgagta aacttggtct gacagttacc aatgcttaat cagtgaggca
     7141 cctatctcag cgatctgtct atttcgttca tccatagttg cctgactccc cgtcgtgtag
     7201 ataactacga tacgggaggg cttaccatct ggccccagtg ctgcaatgat accgcgagac
     7261 ccacgctcac cggctccaga tttatcagca ataaaccagc cagccggaag ggccgagcgc
     7321 agaagtggtc ctgcaacttt atccgcctcc atccagtcta ttaattgttg ccgggaagct
     7381 agagtaagta gttcgccagt taatagtttg cgcaacgttg ttgccattgc tacaggcatc
     7441 gtggtgtcac gctcgtcgtt tggtatggct tcattcagct ccggttccca acgatcaagg
     7501 cgagttacat gatcccccat gttgtgcaaa aaagcggtta gctccttcgg tcctccgatc
     7561 gttgtcagaa gtaagttggc cgcagtgtta tcactcatgg ttatggcagc actgcataat
     7621 tctcttactg tcatgccatc cgtaagatgc ttttctgtga ctggtgagta ctcaaccaag
     7681 tcattctgag aatagtgtat gcggcgaccg agttgctctt gcccggcgtc aatacgggat
     7741 aataccgcgc cacatagcag aactttaaaa gtgctcatca ttggaaaacg ttcttcgggg
     7801 cgaaaactct caaggatctt accgctgttg agatccagtt cgatgtaacc cactcgtgca
     7861 cccaactgat cttcagcatc ttttactttc accagcgttt ctgggtgagc aaaaacagga
     7921 aggcaaaatg ccgcaaaaaa gggaataagg gcgacacgga aatgttgaat actcatactc
     7981 ttcctttttc aatattattg aagcatttat cagggttatt gtctcatgag cggatacata
     8041 tttgaatgta tttagaaaaa taaacaaata ggggttccgc gcacatttcc ccgaaaagtg
     8101 ccacctgacg tc
//
